Addgene plasmid #56451: EGFP-EB1-8
Purpose: Localization: MT End Binding Protein, Excitation: 488, Emission: 507
Depositing lab: Michael Davidson. Depositing organization: Florida State University, Tallahassee.
Backbone
  Vector backbone: EGFP
  Backbone size w/o insert (bp): 4750
  Vector type: Mammalian Expression
  Selectable markers: Neomycin (select with G418)
Growth in bacteria
  Bacterial resistance: Kanamycin, 50 μg/mL
  Growth temperature: 37°C
  Growth strain: DH5alpha
  Copy number: High Copy
Gene/Insert
  Gene/Insert name: EB1 (alt name: NM_012325.2)
  Species: H. sapiens (human)
  Promoter: CMV
  Tag / fusion protein: EGFP (C terminal on backbone)
  Cloning method: Unknown
  Sequencing primers: 5′ CMV-F; 3′ SV40pA-R
Terms and licenses: Academic/Nonprofit Terms; Industry Terms: Not Available to Industry
Depositor comments: Sma-SacI into pEGFP-N1. Excitation = 488; Emission = 507
How to cite: EGFP-EB1-8 was a gift from Michael Davidson (Addgene plasmid # 56451)
