[The description below was written by a language model from this plasmid's Addgene catalogue record.]
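Description:
EGFP-EB1-8 is a mammalian expression plasmid that produces a fluorescent fusion of human EB1, a microtubule end-binding protein, with enhanced green fluorescent protein. According to the depositor's comment, the EB1 coding sequence (corresponding to the human reference transcript listed as its alternative name) was inserted into a pEGFP-N1-type backbone of about 4.75 kb. The EGFP tag is recorded as C-terminal on the backbone, so EB1 is read first and EGFP follows it. The "8" in the name may refer to the length of the linker between the two proteins, but the record does not say so. Transcription is driven by the CMV promoter, a strong constitutive promoter in most mammalian cell lines, and the listed reverse sequencing primer indicates an SV40 polyadenylation signal downstream of the fusion.

The plasmid is maintained at high copy number in E. coli under kanamycin selection. In mammalian cells it carries a neomycin resistance marker, so stably transfected lines can be selected with G418. No feature table accompanies the record, so details such as the bacterial origin of replication and the promoter driving the resistance cassette are not stated.

The stated purpose is localization. EB1 associates with growing microtubule ends, so the fusion serves as a live-cell imaging marker for those ends and for following microtubule dynamics by fluorescence microscopy. EGFP is recorded with excitation at 488 nm and emission at 507 nm, which suits standard green-channel filter sets and 488 nm laser lines.
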