>Addgene plasmid #56451 | EGFP-EB1-8 | depositor partial sequence | sequence record 87344 | insert sequence
GACGTCAGATCCGCTAGCGCTACCGGACTCAGATCTCGAGCTCCACCGCGGTGGCGGCCGCTCTAGAACT
AGTGGATCC
[390 nt withheld, positions 80-469]
CAAGGTCAAGAAACTGCAGTGGCTCCTTCCCTTGTTGCTCCAGCTCTGAATAAACCGAAGAAACCTCTCA
CTTCTAGCAGTGCAGCTCCCCAGAGGCCCATCTCAACACAGAGAACCGCTGCGGCTCCTAAGGCTGGCCC
TGGTGTGGTGCGAAAGAACCCTGGTGTGGGCAACGGAGACGACGAGGCAGCTGAGTTGATGCAGCAGGTC
AACGTATTGAAACTTACTGTTGAAGACTTGGAGAAAGAGAGGGATTTCTACTTCGGAAAGCTACGGAACA
TTGAATTGATTTGCCAGGAGAACGAGGGGGAAAACGACCCTGTATTGCAGAGGATTGTAGACATTCTGTA
TGCCACAGATGAAGGCTTTGTGATACCTGATGAAGGGGGCCCACAGGAGGAGCAAGAAGAGTATACCCGG
GATCCACCGGTCGCCACCATGGTGAGCAAGGGCGAGGAGCTGTTCACCGGGGTGGTGCCCATCCTGGTCG
AGCTGGACGGCGACGTAAACGGCCACAAGTTCAGCGTGTCCGGCGAGGGCGAGGGCGATGCCACCTACGG
CAAGCTGACCCTGAAGTTCATCTGCACCACCGGCAAGCTGCCCGTGCCCTGGCCCACCCTCGTGACCACC
CTGACCTACGGCGTGCAGTGCTTCAGCCGCTACCCCGACCACATGAAGCAGCACGACTTCTTCAAGTCCG
CCATGCCCGAAGGCTACGTCCAGGAGCGCACCATCTTCTTCAAGGACGACGGCAACTACAAGACCCGCGC
CGAGGTGAAGTTCGAGGGCGACACCCTGGTGAACCGCATCGAGCTGAAGGGCATCGACTTCAAGGAGGAC
GGCAACATCCTGGGGCACAAGCTGGAGTACAACTACAACAGCCACAACGTCTATATCATGGCCGACAAGC
AGAAGAACGGCATCAAGGTGAACTTCAAGATCCGCCACAACATCGAGGACGGCAGCGTGCAGCTCGCCGA
CCACTACCAGCAGAACACCCCCATCGGCGACGGCCCCGTGCTGCTGCCCGACAACCACTACCTGAGCACC
CAGTCCGCCCTGAGCAAAGACCCCAACGAGAAGCGCGATCACATGGTCCTGCTGGAGTTCGTGACCGCCG
CCGGGATCACTCTCGGCATGGACGAGCTGTACAAGTAAAGCGGCCGCG
