>Addgene plasmid #56451 | EGFP-EB1-8 | addgene partial sequence | sequence record 138248 | EGFP-N 5'-CGTCGCCGTCCAGCTCGACCAG-3'
CCTTGCTCCCATGGTGGCGACCGGTGCGGCGACGGCCAGGCCGAGGAGGCCGAGCAGCAACGGCACGGAT
AGCAGCATGGTGGCGCTAGCGGATCTGACGGTTCACTAAACCAGCTCTGCTTATATAGACCTCCCACCGT
ACACGCCTACCGCCCATTTGCGTCAATGGGGCGGAGTTGTTACGACATTTTGGAAAGTCCCGTTGATTTT
GGTGCCAAAACAAACTCCCATTGACGTCAATGGGGTGGAGACTTGGAAATCCCCGTGAGTCAAACCGCTA
TCCACGCCCATTGATGTACTGCCAAAACCGCATCACCATGGTAATAGCGATGACTAATACGTAGATGTAC
TGCCAAGTAGGAAAGTCCCATAAGGTCATGTACTGGGCATAATGCCAGGCGGGCCATTTACCGTCATTGA
CGTCAATAGGGGGCGTACTTGGCATATGATACACTTGATGTACTGCCAAGTGGGCAGTTTACCGTAAATA
CTCCACCCATTGACGTCAATGGAAAGTCCCTATTGGCGTTACTATGGGAACATACGTCATTATTGACGTC
AATGGGCGGGGGTCGTTGGGCGGTCAGCCAGGCGGGCCATTTACCGTAAGTTATGTAACGCGGAACTCCA
TATATGGGCTATGAACTAATGACCCCGTAATTGATTACTATTAATAACTAATGCATGGCGGTAATACGGT
TATCCACAGAATCAGGGGATAACGCAGGAAAGAACATGTGAGCAAAAGGCCAGCAA
