>Addgene plasmid #56451 | EGFP-EB1-8 | addgene partial sequence | sequence record 139485 | SV40pA-R 5'-GAAATTTGTGATGCTATTGC-3'
GTTAACAACAACAATTGCATTCATTTTATGTTTCAGGTTCAGGGGGAGGTGTGGGAGGTTTTTTAAAGCA
AGTAAAACCTCTACAAATGTGGTATGGCTGATTATGATCAGTTATCTAGATCCGGTGGATCCCGGGCCCG
CGGTACCGTCGACTGCAGAATTCTTACAGCTCGTCCTTTCCGGACTTGTACAGCTCGTCCATGCCGAGAG
TGATCCCGGCGGCGGTCACGAACTCCAGCAGGACCATGTGATCGCGCTTCTCGTTGGGGTCTTTGCTCAG
CTTGGACTGGGTGCTCAGGTAGTGGTTGTCGGGCAGCAGCACGGGGCCGTCGCCGATGGGGGTGTTCTGC
TGGTAGTGGTCGGCGAGCTGCACGCTGCCGTCCTCGATGTTGCAGTTGAGGCCGAAGTTGGCCTTGATGC
CGTTCTTCTGCTTGTCGGCGGTGATATAGACGTTGCCGTGGATGGCGTTGTACTCCAGCTTGTGCCCCAG
GATGTTGCCGTCCTCCTTGAAGTCGATGCCCTTCAGCTCGATGCGGTTCACCAGGGTGTCGCCCTCGAAC
TTCACCTCGGCGCGGGTCTTGTAGTTGCCGTCGTCCTTGAAGAAGATGGTGCGCTCCTGGACGTAGCCTT
CGGGCATGGCGGACTTGAAGAAGTCGTGCTGCTTCATGTGGTCGGGGTAGCGGGCGAAGCACTGCACGCC
CC
